>Addgene plasmid #8994 | pRK7-HA-MSK2 | addgene partial sequence | sequence record 17543 | SP6 5'-ATTTAGGTGACACTATAG-3'
CTCCCAGGTCCAACTGCACCTCGGTTCTAAGCTTCTGCAGGTCGACTCTAGAATGTACCCATACGATGTT
CCAGATTACGCTGGATCTTACCCATACGATGTTCCAGATTACGCTGGATCTTACCCATACGATGTTCCAG
ATTACGCTGGATCTATGGGGGACGAGGACGACGATGAGAGCTGCGCCGTGGAGCTGCGGATCACAGAAGC
CAACCTGACCGGGCACGAGGAGAAGGTGAGCGTGGAGAACTTCGAGCTGCTCAAGGTGCTGGGCACGGGA
GCCTACGGCAAGGTGTTCCTGGTGCGGAAGGCGGGCGGGCACGACGCGGGGAAGCTGTACGCCATGAAGG
TGCTGCGCAAGGCGGCGCTGGTGCAGCGCGCCAAGACGCAAGAGCACACGCGCACCGAGCGCTCGGTGCT
GGAGCTGGT
