[The description below was written by a language model from this plasmid's Addgene catalogue record.]
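Description:
pRK7-HA-MSK2 is a mammalian expression plasmid built on the pRK7 backbone (about 4.7 kb without insert) that carries the human MSK2 coding sequence, the product of the RPS6KA4 gene, also known as RSK-B. MSK2 (mitogen- and stress-activated protein kinase 2) belongs to the ribosomal S6 kinase-related family of serine/threonine kinases that act downstream of MAP kinase signalling. The plasmid is maintained in E. coli as a high-copy construct under ampicillin selection. The record does not name a selectable marker for mammalian cells, so it is best regarded as a vector for transient transfection.

The insert is fused at its N-terminus to an HA epitope tag, which allows the expressed kinase to be detected by immunoblotting or immunofluorescence and recovered by immunoprecipitation with anti-HA antibodies, independently of endogenous MSK2. According to the depositor's notes, the BamHI site in the multiple cloning site was mutated to a BglII site, and MSK2 was inserted between BglII and EcoRI. The original BamHI site is therefore lost, while the EcoRI site at the 3′ end remains intact. An SP6 primer is listed for sequencing into the 5′ end of the insert, implying an SP6 promoter sequence upstream of the cloning site. The record does not state the promoter driving mammalian expression, the polyadenylation signal or the insert size, and no feature table is provided to confirm these elements. pRK-series vectors are generally CMV promoter-driven. Typical uses consistent with the record are overexpressing tagged MSK2 in cultured mammalian cells to study its activation, substrates and interaction partners, for example in immune-complex kinase assays.
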