Addgene plasmid #8994: pRK7-HA-MSK2
Depositing lab: John Blenis.
Backbone
  Vector backbone: pRK7
  Backbone size w/o insert (bp): 4700
  Vector type: Mammalian Expression
Growth in bacteria
  Bacterial resistance: Ampicillin, 100 μg/mL
  Growth temperature: 37°C
  Growth strain: DH5alpha
  Copy number: High Copy
Gene/Insert
  Gene/Insert name: MSK2
  Species: H. sapiens (human)
  Entrez Gene: RPS6KA4 (a.k.a. MSK2, RSK-B)
  Tag / fusion protein: HA (N terminal on insert)
  Cloning method: Restriction Enzyme; 5′ cloning site BamHI (destroyed during cloning); 3′ cloning site EcoRI (not destroyed)
  Sequencing primers: 5′ SP6
Terms and licenses: Academic/Nonprofit Terms; Industry Terms: Not Available to Industry
Depositor comments: MSK2 cloned in BglII and EcoRI sites, BamHI site in MCS was mutated to create BglII site.
How to cite: pRK7-HA-MSK2 was a gift from John Blenis (Addgene plasmid # 8994 ; http://n2t.net/addgene:8994 ; RRID:Addgene_8994)
